>Addgene plasmid #55895 | mRuby2-CytERM-N-17 | depositor partial sequence | sequence record 86801 | insert sequence
TGGTTTAGTGAACCGTCAGATCCGCTAGCGCTACCGGACTCAGATCTGGTACCCTTGCAGCTTCCAGTTG
TCAGGAAGAGAAGGCTCCCATGGATCCTGTGGTGGTGCTGGGGCTCTGTCTCTCCTGTTTGCTTCTCCTT
TCACTCTGGAAACAGAGCTATGGGGGAGGGAAGCTTCGAATTCTGCAGTCGACGGTACCGCGGGCCCGGG
ATCCACCGGTCGCCACCATGGTGTCTAAGGGCGAAGAGCTGATCAAGGAAAATATGCGTATGAAGGTGGT
CATGGAAGGTTCGGTCAACGGCCACCAATTCAAATGCACAGGTGAAGGAGAAGGCAATCCGTACATGGGA
ACTCAAACCATGAGGATCAAAGTCATCGAGGGAGGACCCCTGCCATTTGCCTTTGACATTCTTGCCACGT
CGTTCATGTATGGCAGCCGTACTTTTATCAAGTACCCGAAAGGCATTCCTGATTTCTTTAAACAGTCCTT
TCCTGAGGGTTTTACTTGGGAAAGAGTTACGAGATACGAAGATGGTGGAGTCGTCACCGTCATGCAGGAC
ACCAGCCTTGAGGATGGCTGTCTCGTTTACCACGTCCAAGTCAGAGGGGTAAACTTTCCCTCCAATGGTC
CCGTGATGCAGAAGAAGACCAAGGGTTGGGAGCCTAATACAGAGATGATGTATCCAGCAGATGGTGGTCT
GAGGGGATACACTCATATGGCACTGAAAGTTGATGGTGGTGGCCATCTGTCTTGCTCTTTCGTAACAACT
TACAGGTCAAAAAAGACCGTCGGGAACATCAAGATGCCCGGTATCCATGCCGTTGATCACCGCCTGGAAA
GGTTAGAGGAAAGTGACAATGAAATGTTCGTAGTACAACGCGAACACGCAGTTGCCAAGTTCGCCGGGCT
TGGTGGTGGGATGGACGAGCTGTACAAGTAAGCGGCCGCGACTCTAGATCATAATCAGCCATACCACATT
TTAGAAAGATTTCC
