[The description below was written by a language model from this plasmid's Addgene catalogue record.]
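Description:
mRuby2-CytERM-N-17 is a mammalian expression plasmid built on the mRuby2-N1 backbone (about 4.75 kb without the insert), an N1-style fluorescent protein fusion vector in which a gene of interest sits upstream of the fluorescent protein coding sequence. It is maintained in E. coli as a high-copy plasmid under kanamycin selection, and it carries a neomycin resistance marker so that transfected mammalian cells can be selected with G418. No feature table accompanies the record, so the origin of replication and the exact arrangement of the resistance cassette are not stated. The SV40pA-R sequencing primer suggests an SV40 polyadenylation signal downstream of the fusion.

The payload is CytERM, a sequence derived from cytochrome P450, placed under the CMV promoter for strong constitutive expression in mammalian cells. mRuby2 is fused to its C terminus, contributed by the backbone. The record does not give the size of the insert, the source species, or the portion of cytochrome P450 included. The "N-17" in the name probably refers to the linker between the two parts, but this is not explained. The stated localization is the endoplasmic reticulum, so the cytochrome P450 sequence acts as the targeting element that directs the red fluorescent protein there.

The construct serves as a red ER marker for fluorescence imaging, with excitation at 559 nm and emission at 600 nm. It belongs to a set of localization fusions associated with work that developed bright green and red fluorescent proteins for improved FRET dynamic range.
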