Addgene plasmid #55895: mRuby2-CytERM-N-17
Purpose: Localization: Endoplasmic Reticulum, Excitation: 559, Emission: 600
Depositing lab: Michael Davidson. Depositing organization: Florida State University, Tallahassee. Publication: Improving FRET dynamic range with bright green and red fluorescent proteins. Lam AJ, St-Pierre F, Gong Y, Marshall JD, Cranfill PJ, Baird MA, McKeown MR, Wiedenmann J, Davidson MW, Schnitzer MJ, Tsien RY, Lin MZ. Nat Methods. 2012 Sep 9. doi: 10.1038/nmeth.2171. PubMed 22961245.
Backbone
  Vector backbone: mRuby2-N1
  Backbone size w/o insert (bp): 4750
  Vector type: Mammalian Expression
  Selectable markers: Neomycin (select with G418)
Growth in bacteria
  Bacterial resistance: Kanamycin, 50 μg/mL
  Growth temperature: 37°C
  Growth strain: DH5alpha
  Copy number: High Copy
Gene/Insert
  Gene/Insert name: CytERM (alt names: Cytochrome p450; NM_001171120.1)
  Promoter: CMV
  Tag / fusion protein: mRuby2 (C terminal on backbone)
  Cloning method: Unknown
  Sequencing primers: 5′ CMV-F; 3′ SV40pA-R
Terms and licenses: Academic/Nonprofit Terms; Industry Terms
Depositor comments: Cytochrome p450 . Excitation = 559; Emission = 600
How to cite: mRuby2-CytERM-N-17 was a gift from Michael Davidson (Addgene plasmid # 55895 ; http://n2t.net/addgene:55895 ; RRID:Addgene_55895)
